Addgene plasmid #64925: pT7-V5-SBP-C1-HsPTB1
Purpose: Expresses V5- and SBP-tagged PTB1 in mammalian cells
Depositing lab: Elisa Izaurralde. Depositing organization: Max Planck Institute for Developmental Biology.
Backbone
  Vector backbone: pEGFP-C1
  Backbone manufacturer: Clontech
  Backbone size w/o insert (bp): 4229
  Total vector size (bp): 5903
  Modifications to backbone: exchange of the EGFP-tag by a V5-SBP-tag and introduction of a T7 promoter
  Vector type: Mammalian Expression
Growth in bacteria
  Bacterial resistance: Kanamycin, 50 μg/mL
  Growth temperature: 37°C
  Growth strain: DH5alpha
  Copy number: High Copy
Gene/Insert
  Gene/Insert name: PTB1
  Species: H. sapiens (human)
  Insert size (bp): 1674
  GenBank ID: NM_002819.4
  Entrez Gene: PTBP1 (a.k.a. HNRNP-I, HNRNPI, HNRPI, PTB, PTB-1, PTB-T, PTB2, PTB3, PTB4, pPTB)
  Promoter: CMV
  Tag / fusion protein: V5 and SBP (N terminal on backbone)
  Cloning method: Restriction Enzyme; 5′ cloning site XhoI (not destroyed); 3′ cloning site EcoRI (not destroyed)
  Sequencing primers: 5′ CMV-F; 3′ SV40pA-R
Terms and licenses: Academic/Nonprofit Terms; Industry Terms: Not Available to Industry
How to cite: pT7-V5-SBP-C1-HsPTB1 was a gift from Elisa Izaurralde (Addgene plasmid # 64925 ; http://n2t.net/addgene:64925 ; RRID:Addgene_64925)
