[The description below was written by a language model from this plasmid's Addgene catalogue record.]
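Description:
pT7-V5-SBP-C1-HsPTB1 is a mammalian expression plasmid of about 5.9 kb built on the Clontech pEGFP-C1 backbone. In this derivative the EGFP coding region has been replaced by a tandem V5–SBP tag, and a T7 promoter has been added. It is maintained in E. coli as a high-copy plasmid under kanamycin selection. No feature table is provided with the record, so the exact positions of the origin, resistance cassette and other backbone elements are not documented here.

The payload is a 1,674 bp insert encoding human PTB1, the polypyrimidine tract-binding protein encoded by PTBP1 (also known as hnRNP I), an RNA-binding protein. It was cloned between XhoI and EcoRI sites, both of which remain intact, so that it is fused downstream of the backbone-encoded tags. Transcription in mammalian cells is driven by the CMV promoter, giving a protein with V5 and SBP at its N terminus. The V5 epitope allows antibody detection by western blotting or immunoprecipitation, while the streptavidin-binding peptide permits affinity capture on streptavidin resin. A T7 promoter is generally used for transcription by T7 RNA polymerase, for instance in vitro, although the record does not state its position or intended use in this vector.

The stated purpose is simply expression of V5- and SBP-tagged PTB1 in mammalian cells. That tag combination suits pulldown experiments aimed at recovering the protein and its associated partners from transfected cells, but the record names no specific application.
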