>Addgene plasmid #64925 | pT7-V5-SBP-C1-HsPTB1 | addgene partial sequence | sequence record 117151 | hSMAD1-F2 5'-TGAGTTTGGACAAACCACAAC-3'
GCTTTATTTGTGAAATTTGTGATGCTATTGCTTTATTTGTAACCATTATAAGCTGCAATAAACAAGTTAA
CAACAACAATTGCATTCATTTTATGTTTCAGGTTCAGGGGGAGGTGTGGGAGGTTTTTTAAAGCAAGTAA
AACCTCTACAAATGTGGTATGGCTGATTATGATCAGTTATCTAGATCCGGTGGATCCCGGGCCCGCGGTA
CCGTCGACTGCAGAATTCCTAGATGGTGGACTTGGAGAAGGAGACCCGCAGGTGGTGGTTCTCCCCGAGG
TCGTGGTTGTGCAGGTCAATGAGGGCCTGGACCGCCTCCTCCACGGAGCCCATCTGGATCAGTGCCATCT
TGCGGTCCTTCTGGAAGAACTTGAATCCTTTGACGACGCCCCCATTGCTGGAAAACAGGACCTTGAGATC
CTCCTCGGAGACTGAGGGCGGGATGTTGGAGAGGTGCAGAGTGGCCGAGGGCGGGAATATGTTCTGGAAG
TTCTTGGAGCCCGGCTTCTTGAAGCGGTGCAGGGGTGAGTTGCCGTAGTCCTTGGTCAGGCCCTGGTCCT
CCTGGCCCTCGCGGGGCAGCTGCACGTTCTGGTGCTTCGAGAGCGTGATGCGGATCGGCTTCCCGTGCAG
CTTGTGCCCGTTCAGGTGGCTCATGGCCAGCTGGGCCTGGTTGCCGTCCGCCATCTGCACTAGGGCGTTC
TCCTTCTTATTGAACAGGATCTTCACGCGCTGCACGTCACCGTAGACGCCGAAAAGAATAAAGAGGCTTT
GGGGTGTGACTCTCTCTGGGTTGAGGTTGCTGACCAGCAATACAGAATTTCCTGCCCCCGCCAGGCCCGG
GATGGCGATCCGACCTGCCGCCGCAGCTGCCGCCGCCGCCGAGGGG
