>Addgene plasmid #64925 | pT7-V5-SBP-C1-HsPTB1 | addgene partial sequence | sequence record 117152 | CMV-F 5'-CGCAAATGGGCGGTAGGCGTG-3'
CTCTCTGGCTAACTAGAGAACCCACTGCTTACTGGCTTATCGAAATTAATACGACTCACTATAGGGAGAC
CCAAGCTCTAGCGCTACCGGTCGCCACCATGGGTAAGCCTATCCCTAACCCTCTCCTCGGTCTCGATTCT
ACGCCCGGAAGCGGTAGCGGTACGATGGACGAGAAGACCACCGGCTGGGGGGGCGGCCACGTGGTGGAGG
GCCTGGCCGGCGAGCTGGAGCAGCTGCGGGCCAGGCTGGAGCACCACCCTCAGGGCCAGCGGGAGCCCAG
ATCTCGAGACATGGACGGCATTGTCCCAGATATAGCCGTTGGTACAAAGCGGGGATCTGACGAGCTTTTC
TCTACTTGTGTCACTAACGGACCGTTTATCATGAGCAGCAACTCGGCTTCTGCAGCAAACGGAAATGACA
GCAAGAAGTTCAAAGGTGACAGCCGAAGTGCAGGCGTCCCCTCTAGAGTGATCCACATCCGGAAGCTCCC
CATCGACGTCACGGAGGGGGAAGTCATCTCCCTGGGGCTGCCCTTTGGGAAGGTCACCAACCTCCTGATG
CTGAAGGGGAAAAACCAGGCCTTCATCGAGATGAACACGGAGGAGGCTGCCAACACCATGGTGAACTACT
ACACCTCGGTGACCCCTGTGCTGCGCGGCCAGCCCATCTACATCCAGTTCTCTAACCACAAGGAGCTGAA
GACCGACAGCTCTCCCAACCAGGCGCGGGCCCAGGCGGCCCTGCAGGCGGTGAACTCGGTCCAGTCGGGG
AACCTGGCCTTGGCTGCCTCGGCGGCGGCCGTGGACGCAGGGATGGCGATGGCCGGGCAGAGCCCTGTGC
TCAGGATCATCGTGGAGAACCTCTTCTACCCTGTGACCCTGGATGTGCTGCACCAGATTTTCTCCAAGTT
CGGCACAGTGTTG
