LOCUS       Exported 5903 bp ds-DNA circular SYN 12-MAY-2021
DEFINITION  Expresses V5- and SBP-tagged PTB1 in mammalian cells.
ACCESSION   .
VERSION     .
KEYWORDS    pT7-V5-SBP-C1-HsPTB1
SOURCE      synthetic DNA construct
  ORGANISM  synthetic DNA construct
REFERENCE   1 (bases 1 to 5903)
  TITLE     Izaurralde lab hnRNP
  JOURNAL   Unpublished
REFERENCE   2 (bases 1 to 5903)
  AUTHORS   .
  TITLE     Direct Submission
  JOURNAL   Exported May 12, 2021 from SnapGene Server 1.1.58
            http://www.snapgene.com
FEATURES             Location/Qualifiers
     source          1..5903
                     /organism="synthetic DNA construct"
                     /mol_type="other DNA"
     enhancer        61..364
                     /label=CMV enhancer
                     /note="human cytomegalovirus immediate early enhancer"
     promoter        365..568
                     /label=CMV promoter
                     /note="human cytomegalovirus (CMV) immediate early
                     promoter"
     primer_bind     519..539
                     /label=CMV-F
                     /note="Human CMV immediate early promoter, forward primer"
     primer_bind     613..632
                     /label=T7
                     /note="T7 promoter, forward primer"
     promoter        613..631
                     /label=T7 promoter
                     /note="promoter for bacteriophage T7 RNA polymerase"
     regulatory      659..668
                     /regulatory_class="other"
                     /note="vertebrate consensus sequence for strong initiation
                     of translation (Kozak, 1987)"
     CDS             668..709
                     /codon_start=1
                     /product="epitope tag from simian virus 5"
                     /label=V5 tag
                     /translation="GKPIPNPLLGLDST"
     CDS             731..844
                     /codon_start=1
                     /product="streptavidin-binding peptide"
                     /label=SBP
                     /note="selected from a peptide library; binds streptavidin
                     with nanomolar affinity (Keefe et al., 2001)"
                     /translation="MDEKTTGWGGGHVVEGLAGELEQLRARLEHHPQGQREP"
     polyA_signal    2691..2812
                     /label=SV40 poly(A) signal
                     /note="SV40 polyadenylation signal"
     primer_bind     complement(2728..2747)
                     /label=SV40pA-R
                     /note="SV40 polyA, reverse primer"
     primer_bind     2782..2801
                     /label=EBV-rev
                     /note="SV40 polyA terminator, reverse primer"
     rep_origin      complement(2819..3274)
                     /direction=LEFT
                     /label=f1 ori
                     /note="f1 bacteriophage origin of replication; arrow
                     indicates direction of (+) strand synthesis"
     primer_bind     complement(2956..2977)
                     /label=F1ori-F
                     /note="F1 origin, forward primer"
     primer_bind     3168..3187
                     /label=F1ori-R
                     /note="F1 origin, reverse primer"
     promoter        3301..3405
                     /gene="bla"
                     /label=AmpR promoter
     promoter        3407..3764
                     /label=SV40 promoter
                     /note="SV40 enhancer and early promoter"
     primer_bind     complement(3430..3450)
                     /label=pBABE 3'
                     /note="SV40 enhancer, reverse primer for pBABE vectors"
     rep_origin      3615..3750
                     /label=SV40 ori
                     /note="SV40 origin of replication"
     primer_bind     3677..3696
                     /label=SV40pro-F
                     /note="SV40 promoter/origin, forward primer"
     CDS             3799..4593
                     /codon_start=1
                     /gene="aph(3')-II (or nptII)"
                     /product="aminoglycoside phosphotransferase from Tn5"
                     /label=NeoR/KanR
                     /note="confers resistance to neomycin, kanamycin, and G418
                     (Geneticin(R))"
                     /translation="MIEQDGLHAGSPAAWVERLFGYDWAQQTIGCSDAAVFRLSAQGRP
                     VLFVKTDLSGALNELQDEAARLSWLATTGVPCAAVLDVVTEAGRDWLLLGEVPGQDLLS
                     SHLAPAEKVSIMADAMRRLHTLDPATCPFDHQAKHRIERARTRMEAGLVDQDDLDEEHQ
                     GLAPAELFARLKASMPDGEDLVVTHGDACLPNIMVENGRFSGFIDCGRLGVADRYQDIA
                     LATRDIAEELGGEWADRFLVLYGIAAPDSQRIAFYRLLDEFF"
     primer_bind     complement(3853..3872)
                     /label=Neo-R
                     /note="Neomycin resistance gene, reverse primer"
     primer_bind     4463..4482
                     /label=Neo-F
                     /note="Neomycin resistance gene, forward primer"
     primer_bind     complement(4781..4800)
                     /label=TK-pA-R
                     /note="Thymidine kinase polyA, reverse primer"
     polyA_signal    4825..4872
                     /label=HSV TK poly(A) signal
                     /note="herpes simplex virus thymidine kinase
                     polyadenylation signal (Cole and Stacy, 1985)"
     rep_origin      5201..5789
                     /direction=RIGHT
                     /label=ori
                     /note="high-copy-number ColE1/pMB1/pBR322/pUC origin of
                     replication"
     primer_bind     5690..5709
                     /label=pBR322ori-F
                     /note="pBR322 origin, forward primer"
ORIGIN
        1 tagttattaa tagtaatcaa ttacggggtc attagttcat agcccatata tggagttccg
       61 cgttacataa cttacggtaa atggcccgcc tggctgaccg cccaacgacc cccgcccatt
      121 gacgtcaata atgacgtatg ttcccatagt aacgccaata gggactttcc attgacgtca
      181 atgggtggag tatttacggt aaactgccca cttggcagta catcaagtgt atcatatgcc
      241 aagtacgccc cctattgacg tcaatgacgg taaatggccc gcctggcatt atgcccagta
      301 catgacctta tgggactttc ctacttggca gtacatctac gtattagtca tcgctattac
      361 catggtgatg cggttttggc agtacatcaa tgggcgtgga tagcggtttg actcacgggg
      421 atttccaagt ctccacccca ttgacgtcaa tgggagtttg ttttggcacc aaaatcaacg
      481 ggactttcca aaatgtcgta acaactccgc cccattgacg caaatgggcg gtaggcgtgt
      541 acggtgggag gtctatataa gcagagctct ctggctaact agagaaccca ctgcttactg
      601 gcttatcgaa attaatacga ctcactatag ggagacccaa gctctagcgc taccggtcgc
      661 caccatgggt aagcctatcc ctaaccctct cctcggtctc gattctacgc ccggaagcgg
      721 tagcggtacg atggacgaga agaccaccgg ctgggggggc ggccacgtgg tggagggcct
      781 ggccggcgag ctggagcagc tgcgggccag gctggagcac caccctcagg gccagcggga
      841 gcccagatct cgagacatgg acggcattgt cccagatata gccgttggta caaagcgggg
      901 atctgacgag cttttctcta cttgtgtcac taacggaccg tttatcatga gcagcaactc
      961 ggcttctgca gcaaacggaa atgacagcaa gaagttcaaa ggtgacagcc gaagtgcagg
     1021 cgtcccctct agagtgatcc acatccggaa gctccccatc gacgtcacgg agggggaagt
     1081 catctccctg gggctgccct ttgggaaggt caccaacctc ctgatgctga aggggaaaaa
     1141 ccaggccttc atcgagatga acacggagga ggctgccaac accatggtga actactacac
     1201 ctcggtgacc cctgtgctgc gcggccagcc catctacatc cagttctcta accacaagga
     1261 gctgaagacc gacagctctc ccaaccaggc gcgggcccag gcggccctgc aggcggtgaa
     1321 ctcggtccag tcggggaacc tggccttggc tgcctcggcg gcggccgtgg acgcagggat
     1381 ggcgatggcc gggcagagcc ctgtgctcag gatcatcgtg gagaacctct tctaccctgt
     1441 gaccctggat gtgctgcacc agattttctc caagttcggc acagtgttga agatcatcac
     1501 cttcaccaag aacaaccagt tccaggccct gctgcagtat gcggaccccg tgagcgccca
     1561 gcacgccaag ctgtcgctgg acgggcagaa catctacaac gcctgctgca cgctgcgcat
     1621 cgacttttcc aagctcacca gcctcaacgt caagtacaac aatgacaaga gccgtgacta
     1681 cacacgccca gacctgcctt ccggggacag ccagccctcg ctggaccaga ccatggccgc
     1741 ggccttcggt gcacctggta taatctcagc ctctccgtat gcaggagctg gtttccctcc
     1801 cacctttgcc attcctcaag ctgcaggcct ttccgttccg aacgtccacg gcgccctggc
     1861 ccccctggcc atcccctcgg cggcggcggc agctgcggcg gcaggtcgga tcgccatccc
     1921 gggcctggcg ggggcaggaa attctgtatt gctggtcagc aacctcaacc cagagagagt
     1981 cacaccccaa agcctcttta ttcttttcgg cgtctacggt gacgtgcagc gcgtgaagat
     2041 cctgttcaat aagaaggaga acgccctagt gcagatggcg gacggcaacc aggcccagct
     2101 ggccatgagc cacctgaacg ggcacaagct gcacgggaag ccgatccgca tcacgctctc
     2161 gaagcaccag aacgtgcagc tgccccgcga gggccaggag gaccagggcc tgaccaagga
     2221 ctacggcaac tcacccctgc accgcttcaa gaagccgggc tccaagaact tccagaacat
     2281 attcccgccc tcggccactc tgcacctctc caacatcccg ccctcagtct ccgaggagga
     2341 tctcaaggtc ctgttttcca gcaatggggg cgtcgtcaaa ggattcaagt tcttccagaa
     2401 ggaccgcaag atggcactga tccagatggg ctccgtggag gaggcggtcc aggccctcat
     2461 tgacctgcac aaccacgacc tcggggagaa ccaccacctg cgggtctcct tctccaagtc
     2521 caccatctag gaattctgca gtcgacggta ccgcgggccc gggatccacc ggatctagat
     2581 aactgatcat aatcagccat accacatttg tagaggtttt acttgcttta aaaaacctcc
     2641 cacacctccc cctgaacctg aaacataaaa tgaatgcaat tgttgttgtt aacttgttta
     2701 ttgcagctta taatggttac aaataaagca atagcatcac aaatttcaca aataaagcat
     2761 ttttttcact gcattctagt tgtggtttgt ccaaactcat caatgtatct taacgcgtaa
     2821 attgtaagcg ttaatatttt gttaaaattc gcgttaaatt tttgttaaat cagctcattt
     2881 tttaaccaat aggccgaaat cggcaaaatc ccttataaat caaaagaata gaccgagata
     2941 gggttgagtg ttgttccagt ttggaacaag agtccactat taaagaacgt ggactccaac
     3001 gtcaaaggnn nnnnnnnnnn nnnnnnnnnn nnnnnnnnnn nnnnnnnnnn nnnnnnntnn
     3061 nnnnnnnnnn nnnnnnnnnn nnnnnnnnnn nnnnnnnnnn nnnnnnnnnn nnnnnnnnnn
     3121 nnnnnnnnnn nnnnnnnnnn nnnnnnnnng nnnnnnnnnn nnnnnnnnnn nnnnnnnnnn
     3181 nnnnnnnnnn nnnnnnnnnn nnnnnnnnnn nnnnnnnnnn nnnnnnnnnn nnnnnnnnnn
     3241 nnnnnnnnnn nnnnnnnnnn nnnnnnnnnn nnnncaggtg gcacttttcg gggaaatgtg
     3301 cgcggaaccc ctatttgttt atttttctaa atacattcaa atatgtatcc gctcatgaga
     3361 caataaccct gataaatgct tcaataatat tgaaaaagga agagtcctga ggcggaaaga
     3421 accagctgtg gaatgtgtgt cagttagggt gtggaaagtc cccaggctcc ccagcaggca
     3481 gaagtatgca aagcatgcat ctcaattagt cagcaaccag gtgtggaaag tccccaggct
     3541 ccccagcagg cagaagtatg caaagcatgc atctcaatta gtcagcaacc atagtcccgc
     3601 ccctaactcc gcccatcccg cccctaactc cgcccagttc cgcccattct ccgccccatg
     3661 gctgactaat tttttttatt tatgcagagg ccgaggccgc ctcggcctct gagctattcc
     3721 agaagtagtg aggaggcttt tttggaggcc taggcttttg caaagatcga tcaagagaca
     3781 ggatgaggat cgtttcgcat gattgaacaa gatggattgc acgcaggttc tccggccgct
     3841 tgggtggaga ggctattcgg ctatgactgg gcacaacaga caatcggctg ctctgatgcc
     3901 gccgtgttcc ggctgtcagc gcaggggcgc ccggttcttt ttgtcaagac cgacctgtcc
     3961 ggtgccctga atgaactgca agacgaggca gcgcggctat cgtggctggc cacgacgggc
     4021 gttccttgcg cagctgtgct cgacgttgtc actgaagcgg gaagggactg gctgctattg
     4081 ggcgaagtgc cggggcagga tctcctgtca tctcaccttg ctcctgccga gaaagtatcc
     4141 atcatggctg atgcaatgcg gcggctgcat acgcttgatc cggctacctg cccattcgac
     4201 caccaagcga aacatcgcat cgagcgagca cgtactcgga tggaagccgg tcttgtcgat
     4261 caggatgatc tggacgaaga gcatcagggg ctcgcgccag ccgaactgtt cgccaggctc
     4321 aaggcgagca tgcccgacgg cgaggatctc gtcgtgaccc atggcgatgc ctgcttgccg
     4381 aatatcatgg tggaaaatgg ccgcttttct ggattcatcg actgtggccg gctgggtgtg
     4441 gcggaccgct atcaggacat agcgttggct acccgtgata ttgctgaaga gcttggcggc
     4501 gaatgggctg accgcttcct cgtgctttac ggtatcgccg ctcccgattc gcagcgcatc
     4561 gccttctatc gccttcttga cgagttcttc tgagcgggac tctggggttc gaaatgaccg
     4621 accaagcgac gcccaacctg ccatcacgag atttcgattc caccgccgcc ttctatgaaa
     4681 ggttgggctt cggaatcgtt ttccgggacg ccggctggat gatcctccag cgcggggatc
     4741 tcatgctgga gttcttcgcc caccctaggg ggaggctaac tgaaacacgg aaggagacaa
     4801 taccggaagg aacccgcgct atgacggcaa taaaaagaca gaataaaacg cacggtgttg
     4861 ggtcgtttgt tcataaacgc ggggttcggt cccagggctg gcactctgtc gataccccac
     4921 cgagacccca ttggggccaa tacgcccgcg tttcttcctt ttccccaccc caccccccaa
     4981 gttcgggtga aggcccaggg ctcgcagcca acgtcggggc ggcaggccct gccatagcct
     5041 caggttactc atatatactt tagattgatt taaaacttca tttttaattt aaaaggatct
     5101 aggtgaagat cctttttgat aatctcatga ccaaaatccc ttaacgtgag ttttcgttcc
     5161 actgagcgtc agaccccgta gaaaagatca aaggatcttc ttgagatcct ttttttctgc
     5221 gcgtaatctg ctgcttgcaa acaaaaaaac caccgctacc agcggtggtt tgtttgccgg
     5281 atcaagagct accaactctt tttccgaagg taactggctt cagcagagcg cagataccaa
     5341 atactgtcct tctagtgtag ccgtagttag gccaccactt caagaactct gtagcaccgc
     5401 ctacatacct cgctctgcta atcctgttac cagtggctgc tgccagtggc gataagtcgt
     5461 gtcttaccgg gttggactca agacgatagt taccggataa ggcgcagcgg tcgggctgaa
     5521 cggggggttc gtgcacacag cccagcttgg agcgaacgac ctacaccgaa ctgagatacc
     5581 tacagcgtga gctatgagaa agcgccacgc ttcccgaagg gagaaaggcg gacaggtatc
     5641 cggtaagcgg cagggtcgga acaggagagc gcacgaggga gcttccaggg ggaaacgcct
     5701 ggtatcttta tagtcctgtc gggtttcgcc acctctgact tgagcgtcga tttttgtgat
     5761 gctcgtcagg ggggcggagc ctatggaaaa acgccagcaa cgcggccttt ttacggttcc
     5821 tggccttttg ctggcctttt gctcacatgt tctttcctgc gttatcccct gattctgtgg
     5881 ataaccgtat taccgccatg cat
//
